Addgene plasmid #191599: E1_pENTR_L1-L4_HD_G1333-DddA11-C
Purpose: ptpTALECD_v2mod vector assembly, Entry clone 1 with attL1 and L4
Depositing lab: Shin-ichi Arimura. Depositing organization: The University of Tokyo.
Backbone
  Vector backbone: PINII
  Vector type: Other
Growth in bacteria
  Bacterial resistance: Kanamycin, 50 μg/mL
  Growth temperature: 37°C
  Growth strain: DH5alpha
  Copy number: High Copy
Gene/Insert
  Gene/Insert name: C- and N termini of platinum TALEN, a half of the evolved DddA (DddA11), and a uracil glycosylase inhibitor
  Species: Synthetic
  Cloning method: Ligation Independent Cloning
Terms and licenses: Academic/Nonprofit Terms; Industry Terms: Not Available to Industry
Depositor comments: Multisite Gateway entry vector to express one hand of pTALECD_v2mod-UGI
How to cite: E1_pENTR_L1-L4_HD_G1333-DddA11-C was a gift from Shin-ichi Arimura (Addgene plasmid # 191599 ; http://n2t.net/addgene:191599 ; RRID:Addgene_191599)
