[The description below was written by a language model from this plasmid's Addgene catalogue record and pLannotate feature annotations shown in this document.]
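Description:
E1_pENTR_L1-L4_HD_G1333-DddA11-C is a 4.2 kb Multisite Gateway entry clone, the first-position module (attL1 to attL4) used to assemble ptpTALECD_v2mod vectors. It is an E. coli cloning intermediate rather than an expression plasmid. It replicates from a high-copy ColE1/pUC-type origin and is selected with kanamycin through the aph(3')-Ia KanR gene. rrnB T1 and T2 terminators lie upstream of attL1, as is typical of pENTR backbones. The catalogue lists the backbone as "PINII"; the feature table does not clarify what this refers to.

Between the att sites, the synthetic payload encodes one "hand" of a TALE-linked cytidine deaminase. After attL1 comes a short HA-epitope fragment, then a TALE N-terminal region (annotated by homology to AvrXa10). Next is a lacZα stuffer with lac promoter/operator, CAP site, and T7, T3 and pBluescript MCS remnants. It sits where the DNA-binding repeat array would go and probably serves as a placeholder to be replaced by custom repeats, although the record does not say so. Downstream are a TALE C-terminal segment (AvrBs3 homology), a fragment of the double-stranded-DNA cytidine deaminase DddA and a uracil glycosylase inhibitor (UGI) from phage PBS2. By the name and insert field, the DddA fragment is the C-terminal half of the evolved DddA11 variant split at G1333. UGI blocks uracil excision, which favours retention of C-to-T edits. "HD" in the name probably denotes a repeat-variable residue type, but this is not explained.

No eukaryotic promoter, organelle-targeting sequence or terminator is annotated in this clone. These elements, and the partner half of the split deaminase, presumably come from the other Gateway modules and the destination vector. The record does not state the target organism.
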