Features (pLannotate 1.2.2; 22 found; start..end, strand, type, name):
     85..111     +  CDS            3xHA (fragment): three tandem HA epitope tags
    121..531     +  CDS            avrXa10 (fragment): AVX10_XANOO - Experimental evidence at protein level: Swiss-Prot protein existence level 1. Avirulence protein. Induces the hypersensitive response (HR)in rice plants carrying the resistance gene Xa10. Activity depends on the presence of the core repeat domains; replacement with repeat domains from other proteins (AvrBs3 of X.euvesicatoria (AC P14727) or AvrXa7 of this organism) does not elicit the HR. Probably acts as a transcription factor in its host plant (rice) to induce plant resistance or disease. From Xanthomonas oryzae pv. oryzae.
    533..551     -  rep_origin     f1 ori (fragment): f1 bacteriophage origin of replication; arrow indicates direction of (+) strand synthesis
    556..711     -  CDS            lacZα (fragment): LacZα fragment of β-galactosidase; lacZ fragment
    719..737     +  promoter       T7 promoter: promoter for bacteriophage T7 RNA polymerase
    746..767     -  misc_feature   MCS (fragment): pBluescript multiple cloning site
    785..803     -  promoter       T3 promoter: promoter for bacteriophage T3 RNA polymerase
    848..864     -  protein_bind   lac operator: The lac repressor binds to the lac operator to inhibit transcription in E. coli. This inhibition can be relieved by adding lactose or isopropyl-β-D-thiogalactopyranoside (IPTG). lac repressor encoded by lacI
    872..902     -  promoter       lac promoter: promoter for the E. coli lac operon
    917..938     -  protein_bind   CAP binding site: CAP binding activates transcription in the presence of cAMP. E. coli catabolite activator protein
   1037..1168    +  CDS            avrBs3 (fragment): AVRB3_XANEU - Experimental evidence at protein level: Swiss-Prot protein existence level 1. Avirulence protein. Acts as a transcription factor in C.annuum plants. In susceptible plants lacking the Bs3 resistance gene induces expression of a number of genes, including genes homologous to a family of auxin-induced genes, alpha-expansin genes, pectate lyase, anthocyanidin glucoside rhamnosyl transferase and at least one transcription factor, UPA20. Their expression leads to plant hypertrophy in mesophyll cells, probably mainly mediated by UPA20 (PubMed:17962565). In resistant plants induces the h
   1160..1447    +  CDS            dddA (fragment): DDDA_BURC1 - Experimental evidence at protein level: Swiss-Prot protein existence level 1. Toxic component of a toxin-immunity protein module, which functions as a cellular contact-dependent growth inhibition (CDI) system. CDI modules allow bacteria to communicate with and inhibit the growth of closely related neighboring bacteria in a contact-dependent fashion. Bacteria that have this module inhibit or kill bacteria without it, giving them a growth advantage. Probably specifically inhibited by cognate immunity protein DddI (Probable). The C-terminal 163 residue fragment has double-stranded DN
   1460..1708    +  CDS            UGI: UNGI_BPPB2 - Experimental evidence at protein level: Swiss-Prot protein existence level 1. This protein binds specifically and reversibly to the host uracil-DNA glycosylase, preventing removal of uracil residues from PBS2 DNA by the host uracil-excision repair system. From Bacillus phage PBS2 (Bacteriophage PBS2).
   1737..1832    -  protein_bind   attL4: mutant version of attL; recombination site for the Gateway® LR reaction LR Clonase™
   1858..1876    -  promoter       T7 promoter: promoter for bacteriophage T7 RNA polymerase
   2010..2819    +  CDS            KanR: aminoglycoside phosphotransferase; aph(3')-Ia; confers resistance to kanamycin in bacteria or G418 (Geneticin®) in eukaryotes
   2966..3554    +  rep_origin     ori: high-copy-number ColE1/pMB1/pBR322/pUC origin of replication
   3737..3829    +  CDS            lacI (fragment): lac repressor; lacI; The lac repressor binds to the lac operator to inhibit transcription in E. coli. This inhibition can be relieved by adding lactose or isopropyl-β-D-thiogalactopyranoside (IPTG).
   3884..3911    -  terminator     rrnB T2 terminator: transcription terminator T2 from the E. coli rrnB gene
   4043..4086    +  terminator     rrnB T1 terminator: Escherichia coli rrnB; transcription terminator T1 from the E. coli rrnB gene
   4133..4169    -  CDS            lacZα (fragment): LacZα fragment of β-galactosidase; lacZ fragment
   4185..82      +  protein_bind   attL1 (across the origin): mutant version of attL; recombination site for the Gateway® LR reaction LR Clonase™
>Addgene plasmid #191599 | E1_pENTR_L1-L4_HD_G1333-DddA11-C | addgene full sequence | sequence record 379206 | Addgene NGS Result
TGACTGATAGTGACCTGTTCGTTGCAACAAATTGATGAGCAATGCTTTTTTATAATGCCAACTTTGTACA
AAAAAGCAGGCTTTTACCCATACGATGTTCCAGATTACGCTGATATCGCCGATCTACGCACGCTCGGCTA
CAGCCAGCAGCAACAGGAGAAGATCAAACCGAAGGTTCGTTCGACAGTGGCGCAGCACCACGAGGCACTG
GTCGGCCACGGGTTTACACACGCGCACATCGTTGCGTTAAGCCAACACCCGGCAGCGTTAGGGACCGTCG
CTGTCAAGTATCAGGACATGATCGCAGCGTTGCCAGAGGCGACACACGAAGCGATCGTTGGCGTCGGCAA
ACAGTGGTCCGGCGCACGCGCTCTGGAGGCCTTGCTCACGGTGGCGGGAGAGTTGAGAGGTCCACCGTTA
CAGTTGGACACAGGCCAACTTCTCAAGATTGCAAAACGTGGCGGCGTGACCGCAGTGGAGGCAGTGCATG
CATGGCGCAATGCACTGACGGGTGCCCCGCTCAAGGAGACGGGCGCCGCTACAGGGCGCGTCCCATTCGC
CATTCAGGCTGCGCAACTGTTGGGAAGGGCGATCGGTGCGGGCCTCTTCGCTATTACGCCAGCTGGCGAA
AGGGGGATGTGCTGCAAGGCGATTAAGTTGGGTAACGCCAGGGTTTTCCCAGTCACGACGTTGTAAAACG
ACGGCCAGTGAGCGCGCGTAATACGACTCACTATAGGGCGAATTGGGTACCGGGCCCCCCCTCGAGGCCC
TCCAGCTTTTGTTCCCTTTAGTGAGGGTTAATTGCGCGCTTGGCGTAATCATGGTCATAGCTGTTTCCTG
TGTGAAATTGTTATCCGCTCACAATTCCACACAACATACGAGCCGGAAGCATAAAGTGTAAAGCCTGGGG
TGCCTAATGAGTGAGCTAACTCACATTAATTGCGTTGCGCTCACTGCCCGCTTTCCACCGGTCGTCTCCA
CCCCTGAGCAGGTAGTGGCTATTGCATCCCACGACGGGGGCAGACCCGCACTGGAGTCAATTGTTGCCCA
GTTATCTCGCCCTGATCCGGCGTTGGCCGCGTTGACCAACGACCACCTCGTCGCCTTGGCCTGCCTCGGC
GGGCGTCCTGCGCTGGATGCAGTGAAAAAGGGATTGGGGGGTAGTCCAACTCCATATCCCAATTATGTGA
GTGCAGGCCATGTTGAAGGTCAATCAGCCCTATTCATGAGAGATAACGGAATAAGTGAAGGACTGGTGTT
TCACAACAATCCAAAAGGTACTTGTGGATTTTGCGTAAACATGATTGAAACCCTTCTCCCAGAAAACGCT
AAGATGACAGTAGTTCCACCTGAAGGTGCTATTCCTGTCAAAAGAGGTGCTACTGGTGAAACCAAGGTGT
TTATTGGGAATTCCAATTCACCCAAAAGCCCAACGAAAGGTGGGTGTAGTGGAGGATCTACAAATCTCTC
TGACATCATTGAGAAAGAGACTGGAAAGCAACTAGTCATTCAGGAGTCAATCCTGATGTTACCAGAGGAG
GTTGAGGAAGTGATAGGCAATAAGCCCGAAAGCGATATACTTGTTCATACTGCCTATGACGAATCGACGG
ATGAGAACGTAATGCTTCTAACCTCAGATGCTCCTGAGTACAAACCTTGGGCGTTAGTTATCCAGGATTC
CAATGGAGAGAACAAGATCAAGATGTTGTGATAACTCGAGCGATCCTCTAGACACCCAACTTTTCTATAC
AAAGTTGGCATTATAAGAAAGCATTGCTTATCAATTTGTTGCAACGAACAGGTCACTATCAGTCAAAATA
AAATCATTATTTGCCATCCAGCTGCAGGGCGGCCGCCCCTATAGTGAGTCGTATTACATGGTCATAGCTG
TTTCCTGGCAGCTCTGGCCCGTGTCTCAAAATCTCTGATGTTACATTGCACAAGATAAAAATATATCATC
ATGAACAATAAAACTGTCTGCTTACATAAACAGTAATACAAGGGGTGTTATGAGCCATATTCAACGGGAA
ACGTCGAGGCCGCGATTAAATTCCAACATGGATGCTGATTTATATGGGTATAAATGGGCTCGCGATAATG
TCGGGCAATCAGGTGCGACAATCTATCGCTTGTATGGGAAGCCCGATGCGCCAGAGTTGTTTCTGAAACA
TGGCAAAGGTAGCGTTGCCAATGATGTTACAGATGAGATGGTCAGACTAAACTGGCTGACGGAATTTATG
CCTCTTCCGACCATCAAGCATTTTATCCGTACTCCTGATGATGCATGGTTACTCACCACTGCGATCCCCG
GAAAAACAGCATTCCAGGTATTAGAAGAATATCCTGATTCAGGTGAAAATATTGTTGATGCGCTGGCAGT
GTTCCTGCGCCGGTTGCATTCGATTCCTGTTTGTAATTGTCCTTTTAACAGCGATCGCGTATTTCGCCTT
GCTCAGGCGCAATCACGAATGAATAACGGTTTGGTTGATGCGAGTGATTTTGATGACGAGCGTAATGGCT
GGCCTGTTGAACAAGTCTGGAAAGAAATGCATAAACTTTTGCCATTCTCACCGGATTCAGTCGTCACTCA
TGGTGATTTCTCACTTGATAACCTTATTTTTGACGAGGGGAAATTAATAGGTTGTATTGATGTTGGACGA
GTCGGAATCGCAGACCGATACCAGGATCTTGCCATCCTATGGAACTGCCTCGGTGAGTTTTCTCCTTCAT
TACAGAAACGGCTTTTTCAAAAATATGGTATTGATAATCCTGATATGAATAAATTGCAGTTTCATTTGAT
GCTCGATGAGTTTTTCTAATCAGAATTGGTTAATTGGTTGTAACACTGGCAGAGCATTACGCTGACTTGA
CGGGACGGCGCAAGCTCATGACCAAAATCCCTTAACGTGAGTTACGCGTCGTTCCACTGAGCGTCAGACC
CCGTAGAAAAGATCAAAGGATCTTCTTGAGATCCTTTTTTTCTGCGCGTAATCTGCTGCTTGCAAACAAA
AAAACCACCGCTACCAGCGGTGGTTTGTTTGCCGGATCAAGAGCTACCAACTCTTTTTCCGAAGGTAACT
GGCTTCAGCAGAGCGCAGATACCAAATACTGTTCTTCTAGTGTAGCCGTAGTTAGGCCACCACTTCAAGA
ACTCTGTAGCACCGCCTACATACCTCGCTCTGCTAATCCTGTTACCAGTGGCTGCTGCCAGTGGCGATAA
GTCGTGTCTTACCGGGTTGGACTCAAGACGATAGTTACCGGATAAGGCGCAGCGGTCGGGCTGAACGGGG
GGTTCGTGCACACAGCCCAGCTTGGAGCGAACGACCTACACCGAACTGAGATACCTACAGCGTGAGCTAT
GAGAAAGCGCCACGCTTCCCGAAGGGAGAAAGGCGGACAGGTATCCGGTAAGCGGCATGGTCGGAACAGG
AGAGCGCACGAGGGAGCTTCCAGGGGGAAACGCCTGGTATCTTTATAGTCCTGTCGGGTTTCGCCACCTC
TGACTTGAGCGTCGATTTTTGTGATGCTCGTCAGGGGGGCGGAGCCTATGGAAAAACGCCAGCAACGCGG
CCTTTTTACGGTTCCTGGCCTTTTGCTGGCCTTTTGCTCACATGTTCTTTCCTGCGTTATCCCCTGATTC
TGTGGATAACCGTATTACCGCCTTTGAGTGAGCTGATACCGCTCGCCGCAGCCGAACGACCGAGCGCAGC
GAGTCAGTGAGCGAGGAAGCGGAAGAGCGCCCAATACGCAAACCGCCTCTCCCCGCGCGTTGGCCGATTC
ATTAATGCAGCTGGCACGACAGGTTTCCCGACTGGAAAGCGGGCAGTGAGCGCAACGCAATTAATACGCG
TACCGCTAGCCAGGAAGAGTTTGTAGAAACGCAAAAAGGCCATCCGTCAGGATGGCCTTCTGCTTAGTTT
GATGCCTGGCAGTTTATGGCGGGCGTCCTGCCCGCCACCCTCCGGGCCGTTGCTTCACAACGTTCAAATC
CGCTCCCGGCGGATTTGTCCTACTCAGGAGAGCGTTCACCGACAAACAACAGATAAAACGAAAGGCCCAG
TCTTCCGACTGAGCCTTTCGTTTTATTTGATGCCTGGCAGTTCCCTACTCTCGCGTTAACGCTAGCATGG
ATGTTTTCCCAGTCACGACGTTGTAAAACGACGGCCAGTCTTAAGCTCGGGCCCCAAATAATGATTTTAT
TT
